Addgene plasmid #183919: CIBN-rTetR
Purpose: Optogenetic CIBN localizer domain coupled to reverse Tet repressor; binds tetO sites upon doxycycline addition; CIBN is bound by PHR upon blue light exposure
Depositing lab: Karsten Rippe. Publication: Transcription activation is enhanced by multivalent interactions independent of phase separation. Trojanowski J, Frank L, Rademacher A, Mucke N, Grigaitis P, Rippe K. Mol Cell. 2022 May 4. pii: S1097-2765(22)00328-8. doi: 10.1016/j.molcel.2022.04.017. PubMed 35537448.
Backbone
  Vector backbone: pEGFP-C1
  Backbone manufacturer: Clontech
  Vector type: Mammalian Expression
  Selectable markers: Neomycin (select with G418) ; Puromycin
Growth in bacteria
  Bacterial resistance: Kanamycin, 50 μg/mL
  Growth temperature: 37°C
  Growth strain: DH5alpha
  Copy number: High Copy
Gene/Insert
  Gene/Insert name: CIBN-rTetR (alt name: CIB1, N-terminal domain)
  Species: A. thaliana (mustard weed), Synthetic
  Mutation: none
  Entrez Gene: CIB1 (a.k.a. AT4G34530, T4L20.110, T4L20_110, cryptochrome-interacting basic-helix-loop-helix 1)
  Promoter: CMV
  Cloning method: Restriction Enzyme; 5′ cloning site MfeI (not destroyed); 3′ cloning site NotI (not destroyed)
Terms and licenses: Academic/Nonprofit Terms; Industry Terms: Not Available to Industry
How to cite: CIBN-rTetR was a gift from Karsten Rippe (Addgene plasmid # 183919 ; http://n2t.net/addgene:183919 ; RRID:Addgene_183919)
