[The description below was written by a language model from this plasmid's Addgene catalogue record and pLannotate feature annotations shown in this document.]
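Description:
CIBN-rTetR is a mammalian expression plasmid built on the Clontech pEGFP-C1 backbone, although the feature table shows no EGFP, suggesting the fluorescent protein was removed or replaced during construction. It is propagated in E. coli through a high-copy ColE1/pUC-type origin and selected with kanamycin. The NeoR/KanR gene serves both hosts: it is driven by a bacterial (bla) promoter in E. coli and by the SV40 early promoter, with an HSV TK polyadenylation signal, for G418 selection in mammalian cells. An f1 origin is also present.

The payload is a CMV enhancer/promoter-driven fusion protein. It consists of CIBN (the N-terminal portion of the Arabidopsis thaliana CIB1 transcription factor), followed by an SV40 nuclear localization signal and a TetR-derived domain, which the catalogue identifies as the reverse Tet repressor. A puromycin N-acetyltransferase coding region lies downstream of the fusion and upstream of bGH and SV40 polyadenylation signals. This matches the puromycin marker listed in the record, but no promoter, IRES or 2A element linking it to the fusion is annotated, so how it is expressed is not stated.

Functionally, the protein acts as a two-input localizer. Doxycycline induces rTetR binding to tetO sites, tethering CIBN at a tetO array or reporter locus. Blue light then triggers binding of a PHR (CRY2 photolyase homology region) fusion partner to CIBN. This allows effector domains fused to PHR to be recruited rapidly and under light control to a defined genomic site. The associated study used this approach to examine how multivalent interactions contribute to transcription activation.
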