Features (pLannotate 1.2.2; 17 found; start..end, strand, type, name):
     61..364     +  enhancer       CMV enhancer: human cytomegalovirus immediate early enhancer
    365..568     +  promoter       CMV promoter: human cytomegalovirus (CMV) immediate early promoter
    591..618     +  misc_feature   MCS (fragment): multiple cloning site
    625..1134    +  CDS            CIBN: N-terminal portion of the CIB1 transcription factor from Arabidopsis thaliana binds to CRY2 (cryptochrome 2) that has absorbed blue light (Kennedy et al., 2010)
   1147..1167    +  CDS            SV40 NLS: nuclear localization signal of SV40 (simian virus 40) large T antigen
   1175..1794    +  CDS            TetR (fragment): tetracycline repressor TetR; tetR from transposon Tn10; TetR binds to the tetracycline operator tetO to inhibit transcription. This inhibition can be relieved by adding tetracycline or doxycycline.
   1884..2483    +  CDS            PuroR (fragment): puromycin N-acetyltransferase; pac from Streptomyces; confers resistance to puromycin
   2517..2628    +  polyA_signal   bGH poly(A) signal: bovine growth hormone polyadenylation signal
   2739..2860    +  polyA_signal   SV40 poly(A) signal: SV40 polyadenylation signal
   2894..3322    -  rep_origin     f1 ori (sequence partly withheld): f1 bacteriophage origin of replication; arrow indicates direction of (+) strand synthesis
   3349..3453    +  promoter       AmpR promoter: bla
   3455..3812    +  promoter       SV40 promoter: SV40 enhancer and early promoter
   3847..4641    +  CDS            NeoR/KanR: aminoglycoside phosphotransferase from Tn5; aph(3')-II (or nptII); confers resistance to neomycin, kanamycin, and G418 (Geneticin®)
   4662..4814    +  CDS            ble (fragment): BLE_KLEPN - Experimental evidence at protein level: Swiss-Prot protein existence level 1. Binding protein with a strong affinity to the bleomycin family of antibiotics. Binds to CL990; an antimitotic-antibiotic compound. From Klebsiella pneumoniae.
   4873..4920    +  polyA_signal   HSV TK poly(A) signal: herpes simplex virus thymidine kinase polyadenylation signal (Cole and Stacy, 1985)
   5011..5027    -  polyA_signal   bGH poly(A) signal (fragment): bovine growth hormone polyadenylation signal
   5249..5837    +  rep_origin     ori: high-copy-number ColE1/pMB1/pBR322/pUC origin of replication
>Addgene plasmid #183919 | CIBN-rTetR | addgene full sequence | sequence record 364132 | Addgene NGS Result
TAGTTATTAATAGTAATCAATTACGGGGTCATTAGTTCATAGCCCATATATGGAGTTCCGCGTTACATAA
CTTACGGTAAATGGCCCGCCTGGCTGACCGCCCAACGACCCCCGCCCATTGACGTCAATAATGACGTATG
TTCCCATAGTAACGCCAATAGGGACTTTCCATTGACGTCAATGGGTGGAGTATTTACGGTAAACTGCCCA
CTTGGCAGTACATCAAGTGTATCATATGCCAAGTACGCCCCCTATTGACGTCAATGACGGTAAATGGCCC
GCCTGGCATTATGCCCAGTACATGACCTTATGGGACTTTCCTACTTGGCAGTACATCTACGTATTAGTCA
TCGCTATTACCATGGTGATGCGGTTTTGGCAGTACATCAATGGGCGTGGATAGCGGTTTGACTCACGGGG
ATTTCCAAGTCTCCACCCCATTGACGTCAATGGGAGTTTGTTTTGGCACCAAAATCAACGGGACTTTCCA
AAATGTCGTAACAACTCCGCCCCATTGACGCAAATGGGCGGTAGGCGTGTACGGTGGGAGGTCTATATAA
GCAGAGCTGGTTTAGTGAACCGTCAGATCCGCTAGCGCTACCGGACTCAGATCTCGAGGCCACCATGAAT
GGAGCTATAGGAGGTGACCTTTTGCTCAATTTTCCTGACATGTCGGTCCTAGAGCGCCAAAGGGCTCACC
TCAAGTACCTCAATCCCACCTTTGATTCTCCTCTCGCCGGCTTCTTTGCCGATTCTTCAATGATTACCGG
CGGCGAGATGGACAGCTATCTTTCGACTGCCGGTTTGAATCTTCCGATGATGTACGGTGAGACGACGGTG
GAAGGTGATTCAAGACTCTCAATTTCGCCGGAAACGACGCTTGGGACTGGAAATTTCAAGGCAGCGAAGT
TTGATACAGAGACTAAGGATTGTAATGAGGCGGCGAAGAAGATGACGATGAACAGAGATGACCTAGTAGA
AGAAGGAGAAGAAGAGAAGTCGAAAATAACAGAGCAAAACAATGGGAGCACAAAAAGCATCAAGAAGATG
AAACACAAAGCCAAGAAAGAAGAGAACAATTTCTCTAATGATTCATCTAAAGTGACGAAGGAATTGGAGA
AAACGGATTATATTCATGCCCGGGATCCAAAAAAGAAGAGAAAGGTAGCCATGGTGTCTAGATTAGATAA
AAGTAAAGTGATTAACAGCGCATTAGAGCTGCTTAATGAGGTCGGAATCGAAGGTTTAACAACCCGTAAA
CTCGCCCAGAAGCTAGGTGTAGAGCAGCCTACATTGTATTGGCATGTAAAAAATAAGCGGGCTTTGCTCG
ACGCCTTAGCCATTGAGATGTTAGATAGGCACCATACTCACTTTTGCCCTTTAGAAGGGGAAAGCTGGCA
AGATTTTTTACGTAATAACGCTAAAAGTTTTAGATGTGCTTTACTAAGTCATCGCGATGGAGCAAAAGTA
CATTTAGGTACACGGCCTACAGAAAAACAGTATGAAACTCTCGAAAATCAATTAGCCTTTTTATGCCAAC
AAGGTTTTTCACTAGAGAATGCATTATATGCACTCAGCGCTGTGGGGCATTTTACTTTAGGTTGCGTATT
GGAAGATCAAGAGCATCAAGTCGCTAAAGAAGAAAGGGAAACACCTACTACTGATAGTATGCCGCCATTA
TTACGACAAGCTATCGAATTATTTGATCACCAAGGTGCAGAGCCAGCCTTCTTATTCGGCCTTGAATTGA
TCATATGCGGATTAGAAAAACAACTTAAATGTGAAAGTGGGTCTGACTAATGTACAAGTAAAGCGGCCGC
GGCAGTGGAGAGGGCAGAGGAAGTCTGCTAACATGCGGTGACGTCGAGGAGAATCCTGGCCCAATGACCG
AGTACAAGCCCACGGTGCGCCTCGCCACCCGCGACGACGTCCCCAGGGCCGTACGCACCCTCGCCGCCGC
GTTCGCCGACTACCCCGCCACGCGCCACACCGTCGATCCGGACCGCCACATCGAGCGGGTCACCGAGCTG
CAAGAACTCTTCCTCACGCGCGTCGGGCTCGACATCGGCAAGGTGTGGGTCGCGGACGACGGCGCCGCGG
TGGCGGTCTGGACCACGCCGGAGAGCGTCGAAGCGGGGGCGGTGTTCGCCGAGATCGGCCCGCGCATGGC
CGAGTTGAGCGGTTCCCGGCTGGCCGCGCAGCAACAGATGGAAGGCCTCCTGGCGCCGCACCGGCCCAAG
GAGCCCGCGTGGTTCCTGGCCACCGTCGGAGTCTCGCCCGACCACCAGGGCAAGGGTCTGGGCAGCGCCG
TCGTGCTCCCCGGAGTGGAGGCGGCCGAGCGCGCCGGGGTGCCCGCCTTCCTGGAGACCTCCGCGCCCCG
CAACCTCCCCTTCTACGAGCGGCTCGGCTTCACCGTCACCGCCGACGTCGAGGTGCCCGAAGGACCGCGC
ACCTGGTGCATGACCCGCAAGCCCGGTGCCTGAGAATTCTAACTAGAGCTCGCTGATCAGCCTCGACTGT
GCCTTCTAGTTGCCAGCCATCTGTTGTTTGCCCCTCCCCCGTGCCTTCCTTGACCCTGGAAGGTGCCACT
CCCACTGTCCTTTCCTAATAAAATGAGGAAATTGCATCGCATTGTCTGAGTAGGTGTCATTCTATTCTGG
GGGGTGGGGTGGGGCAGGACAGCAAGGGGGAGGATTGGGAAGAGAATAGCAGGCATGCTGGGGACAATTG
TTGTTGTTAACTTGTTTATTGCAGCTTATAATGGTTACAAATAAAGCAATAGCATCACAAATTTCACAAA
TAAAGCATTTTTTTCACTGCATTCTAGTTGTGGTTTGTCCAAACTCATCAATGTATCTTAAGGCGTAAAT
TGTAAGCGTTAATATTTTGTTAAAATTCGCGTTAAATTTTTGTTAAATCAGCTCATTTTTTAACCAATAG
GCCGAAATCGGCAAAATCCCTTATAAATCAAAAGAATAGACCGAGATAGGGT
[37 nt withheld, positions 2993-3029]
AAAGAACGTGGACTCCAACGTCAAAGG
[49 nt withheld, positions 3057-3105]
T
[91 nt withheld, positions 3107-3197]
G
[124 nt withheld, positions 3199-3322]
CAGGTGGCACTTTTCGGGGAAATGTGCGCGGAACCCCTATTTGTTTATTTTTCTAAATACATTCAAATAT
GTATCCGCTCATGAGACAATAACCCTGATAAATGCTTCAATAATATTGAAAAAGGAAGAGTCCTGAGGCG
GAAAGAACCAGCTGTGGAATGTGTGTCAGTTAGGGTGTGGAAAGTCCCCAGGCTCCCCAGCAGGCAGAAG
TATGCAAAGCATGCATCTCAATTAGTCAGCAACCAGGTGTGGAAAGTCCCCAGGCTCCCCAGCAGGCAGA
AGTATGCAAAGCATGCATCTCAATTAGTCAGCAACCATAGTCCCGCCCCTAACTCCGCCCATCCCGCCCC
TAACTCCGCCCAGTTCCGCCCATTCTCCGCCCCATGGCTGACTAATTTTTTTTATTTATGCAGAGGCCGA
GGCCGCCTCGGCCTCTGAGCTATTCCAGAAGTAGTGAGGAGGCTTTTTTGGAGGCCTAGGCTTTTGCAAA
GATCGATCAAGAGACAGGATGAGGATCGTTTCGCATGATTGAACAAGATGGATTGCACGCAGGTTCTCCG
GCCGCTTGGGTGGAGAGGCTATTCGGCTATGACTGGGCACAACAGACAATCGGCTGCTCTGATGCCGCCG
TGTTCCGGCTGTCAGCGCAGGGGCGCCCGGTTCTTTTTGTCAAGACCGACCTGTCCGGTGCCCTGAATGA
ACTGCAAGACGAGGCAGCGCGGCTATCGTGGCTGGCCACGACGGGCGTTCCTTGCGCAGCTGTGCTCGAC
GTTGTCACTGAAGCGGGAAGGGACTGGCTGCTATTGGGCGAAGTGCCGGGGCAGGATCTCCTGTCATCTC
ACCTTGCTCCTGCCGAGAAAGTATCCATCATGGCTGATGCAATGCGGCGGCTGCATACGCTTGATCCGGC
TACCTGCCCATTCGACCACCAAGCGAAACATCGCATCGAGCGAGCACGTACTCGGATGGAAGCCGGTCTT
GTCGATCAGGATGATCTGGACGAAGAGCATCAGGGGCTCGCGCCAGCCGAACTGTTCGCCAGGCTCAAGG
CGAGCATGCCCGACGGCGAGGATCTCGTCGTGACCCATGGCGATGCCTGCTTGCCGAATATCATGGTGGA
AAATGGCCGCTTTTCTGGATTCATCGACTGTGGCCGGCTGGGTGTGGCGGACCGCTATCAGGACATAGCG
TTGGCTACCCGTGATATTGCTGAAGAGCTTGGCGGCGAATGGGCTGACCGCTTCCTCGTGCTTTACGGTA
TCGCCGCTCCCGATTCGCAGCGCATCGCCTTCTATCGCCTTCTTGACGAGTTCTTCTGAGCGGGACTCTG
GGGTTCGAAATGACCGACCAAGCGACGCCCAACCTGCCATCACGAGATTTCGATTCCACCGCCGCCTTCT
ATGAAAGGTTGGGCTTCGGAATCGTTTTCCGGGACGCCGGCTGGATGATCCTCCAGCGCGGGGATCTCAT
GCTGGAGTTCTTCGCCCACCCTAGGGGGAGGCTAACTGAAACACGGAAGGAGACAATACCGGAAGGAACC
CGCGCTATGACGGCAATAAAAAGACAGAATAAAACGCACGGTGTTGGGTCGTTTGTTCATAAACGCGGGG
TTCGGTCCCAGGGCTGGCACTCTGTCGATACCCCACCGAGACCCCATTGGGGCCAATACGCCCGCGTTTC
TTCCTTTTCCCCACCCCACCCCCCAAGTTCGGGTGAAGGCCCAGGGCTCGCAGCCAACGTCGGGGCGGCA
GGCCCTGCCATAGCCTCAGGTTACTCATATATACTTTAGATTGATTTAAAACTTCATTTTTAATTTAAAA
GGATCTAGGTGAAGATCCTTTTTGATAATCTCATGACCAAAATCCCTTAACGTGAGTTTTCGTTCCACTG
AGCGTCAGACCCCGTAGAAAAGATCAAAGGATCTTCTTGAGATCCTTTTTTTCTGCGCGTAATCTGCTGC
TTGCAAACAAAAAAACCACCGCTACCAGCGGTGGTTTGTTTGCCGGATCAAGAGCTACCAACTCTTTTTC
CGAAGGTAACTGGCTTCAGCAGAGCGCAGATACCAAATACTGTTCTTCTAGTGTAGCCGTAGTTAGGCCA
CCACTTCAAGAACTCTGTAGCACCGCCTACATACCTCGCTCTGCTAATCCTGTTACCAGTGGCTGCTGCC
AGTGGCGATAAGTCGTGTCTTACCGGGTTGGACTCAAGACGATAGTTACCGGATAAGGCGCAGCGGTCGG
GCTGAACGGGGGGTTCGTGCACACAGCCCAGCTTGGAGCGAACGACCTACACCGAACTGAGATACCTACA
GCGTGAGCTATGAGAAAGCGCCACGCTTCCCGAAGGGAGAAAGGCGGACAGGTATCCGGTAAGCGGCAGG
GTCGGAACAGGAGAGCGCACGAGGGAGCTTCCAGGGGGAAACGCCTGGTATCTTTATAGTCCTGTCGGGT
TTCGCCACCTCTGACTTGAGCGTCGATTTTTGTGATGCTCGTCAGGGGGGCGGAGCCTATGGAAAAACGC
CAGCAACGCGGCCTTTTTACGGTTCCTGGCCTTTTGCTGGCCTTTTGCTCACATGTTCTTTCCTGCGTTA
TCCCCTGATTCTGTGGATAACCGTATTACCGCCATGCAT
